Addgene plasmid #162234: pHR_TRE3GS-->sGFP-P2A-BFP
Purpose: Lentiviral vector for the expression of TRE3GS-->sGFP-P2A-BFP in mammalian cells
Depositing lab: Wendell Lim. Depositing organization: University of California, San Francisco (UCSF). Publication: Engineering synthetic morphogen systems that can program multicellular patterning. Toda S, McKeithan WL, Hakkinen TJ, Lopez P, Klein OD, Lim WA. Science. 2020 Oct 16;370(6514):327-331. doi: 10.1126/science.abc0033. PubMed 33060357.
Backbone
  Vector backbone: pHR
  Vector type: Mammalian Expression, Lentiviral
Growth in bacteria
  Bacterial resistance: Ampicillin, 100 μg/mL
  Growth temperature: 37°C
  Growth strain: NEB Stable
  Copy number: High Copy
Gene/Insert
  Gene/Insert name: EGFP and BFP
Terms and licenses: Academic/Nonprofit Terms; Industry Terms: Not Available to Industry
How to cite: pHR_TRE3GS-->sGFP-P2A-BFP was a gift from Wendell Lim (Addgene plasmid # 162234 ; http://n2t.net/addgene:162234 ; RRID:Addgene_162234)
