[The description below was written by a language model from this plasmid's Addgene catalogue record and pLannotate feature annotations shown in this document.]
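Description:
pHR_TRE3GS-->sGFP-P2A-BFP is a lentiviral transfer plasmid on the pHR backbone, built to deliver an inducible two-colour fluorescent reporter cassette into mammalian cells. It is maintained in E. coli through a high-copy ColE1/pUC-type origin and selected with ampicillin via the β-lactamase gene. The HIV-1-derived vector portion comprises a truncated 5' LTR, the Ψ packaging signal with a partial gag sequence, the Rev response element for Rev-dependent nuclear export of the genomic RNA, and the cPPT/CTS. The cassette is closed off by a WPRE, which enhances transcript expression, and a self-inactivating ΔU3 3' LTR that leaves the integrated provirus without LTR promoter activity. The backbone outside the LTRs also carries legacy remnants typical of older pHR plasmids, including an SV40 promoter followed by gpt fragments, SV40 small t intron and poly(A) sequences, and fragments of tetracycline resistance, rop and bom. None of these appear to be part of the payload.

The payload is driven by the TRE3GS promoter, a third-generation Tet-responsive promoter that has low basal activity and is switched on by a tetracycline-family transactivator, which this plasmid does not encode. Downstream lie an EGFP coding sequence and a TagBFP coding sequence. The construct name indicates they are joined by a P2A self-cleaving peptide, which would yield two separate proteins from one transcript, although the feature table does not annotate the P2A itself. The "sGFP" designation is not defined in the record. About 95 unannotated bases separate the promoter from the annotated EGFP, so an N-terminal addition is possible but not documented. The stated purpose is lentiviral expression of this cassette in mammalian cells, and the associated work concerns engineered synthetic morphogen systems for multicellular patterning.
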