Features (pLannotate 1.2.2; 34 found; start..end, strand, type, name):
    461..1174    +  CDS            EGFP: EGFP is a basic (constitutively fluorescent) green fluorescent protein published in 1996, derived from Aequorea victoria. It is reported to be a rapidly-maturing weak dimer with moderate acid sensitivity.
   1250..1951    +  CDS            TagBFP: monomeric blue fluorescent protein mammalian codon-optimized
   2000..2030    +  misc_feature   MCS (fragment): pUC18/19 multiple cloning site
   2031..2049    +  misc_feature   MCS (fragment): pBluescript multiple cloning site
   2049..2637    +  misc_feature   WPRE: woodchuck hepatitis virus posttranscriptional regulatory element
   2638..2660    +  misc_feature   MCS (fragment): pBluescript multiple cloning site
   2677..2745    +  CDS            nef (fragment): NEF_HV1Z2 - Experimental evidence at protein level: Swiss-Prot protein existence level 1. Extracellular Nef protein targets CD4(+) T-lymphocytes for apoptosis by interacting with CXCR4 surface receptors. From Human immunodeficiency virus type 1 group M subtype D (isolate Z2/CDC-Z34) (HIV-1).
   2747..2980    +  LTR            3' LTR (ΔU3): self-inactivating 3' long terminal repeat (LTR) from HIV-1
   3005..3023    -  promoter       SP6 promoter: promoter for bacteriophage SP6 RNA polymerase
   3251..3530    +  CDS            TcR (fragment): tetracycline efflux protein; tet; confers resistance to tetracycline
   3531..3579    -  misc_feature   bom (fragment): basis of mobility region from pBR322
   3681..3716    -  CDS            rop (fragment): Rop protein, which maintains plasmids at low copy number; rop
   3811..3915    +  promoter       AmpR promoter: bla
   3916..4776    +  CDS            AmpR: β-lactamase; bla; confers resistance to ampicillin, carbenicillin, and related antibiotics
   4947..5535    +  rep_origin     ori: high-copy-number ColE1/pMB1/pBR322/pUC origin of replication
   5718..5774    +  CDS            lacI (fragment): lac repressor; lacI; The lac repressor binds to the lac operator to inhibit transcription in E. coli. This inhibition can be relieved by adding lactose or isopropyl-β-D-thiogalactopyranoside (IPTG).
   5781..6110    +  promoter       SV40 promoter: SV40 enhancer and early promoter
   6310..6429    +  CDS            gpt (fragment): XGPT_ECOLI - Also known as gpp, gxu. Experimental evidence at protein level: Swiss-Prot protein existence level 1. Purine salvage pathway enzyme that catalyzes the transfer of the ribosyl-5-phosphate group from 5-phospho-alpha-D-ribose 1- diphosphate (PRPP) to the N9 position of the 6-oxopurines guanine and xanthine to form the corresponding ribonucleotides GMP (guanosine 5'- monophosphate) and XMP (xanthosine 5'-monophosphate), with the release of PPi. To a lesser extent, also acts on hypoxanthine (PubMed:9100006, PubMed:3886014). Does not ribophosphorylate adenine (PubMed:3886014). From Esch
   6429..6764    +  CDS            gpt (fragment): XGPT_ECOLI - Also known as gpp, gxu. Experimental evidence at protein level: Swiss-Prot protein existence level 1. Purine salvage pathway enzyme that catalyzes the transfer of the ribosyl-5-phosphate group from 5-phospho-alpha-D-ribose 1- diphosphate (PRPP) to the N9 position of the 6-oxopurines guanine and xanthine to form the corresponding ribonucleotides GMP (guanosine 5'- monophosphate) and XMP (xanthosine 5'-monophosphate), with the release of PPi. To a lesser extent, also acts on hypoxanthine (PubMed:9100006, PubMed:3886014). Does not ribophosphorylate adenine (PubMed:3886014). From Esch
   6859..7164    +  CDS            frsA (fragment): FRSA_ECOLI - Also known as yafA. Experimental evidence at protein level: Swiss-Prot protein existence level 1. Catalyzes the hydrolysis of esters (PubMed:15808744). Displays esterase activity toward pNP-butyrate (PubMed:15808744). May stimulate mixed-acid fermentation by acting as a fermentation/respiration switch that down-regulates respiration and up- regulates fermentation rates (PubMed:15169777). From Escherichia coli (strain K12).
   7168..7242    +  CDS            small t antigen (fragment): SV40 (simian virus 40) small t antigen
   7244..7309    +  intron         small t intron: SV40 (simian virus 40) small t antigen intron
   7439..7459    +  CDS            SV40 NLS: nuclear localization signal of SV40 (simian virus 40) large T antigen
   7778..7861    +  CDS            large T antigen (fragment): large T antigen from SV40 (simian virus 40)
   7884..8018    +  polyA_signal   SV40 poly(A) signal: SV40 polyadenylation signal
   8185..8514    +  CDS            nef (fragment): NEF_HV1BR - Experimental evidence at protein level: Swiss-Prot protein existence level 1. Extracellular Nef protein targets CD4(+) T-lymphocytes for apoptosis by interacting with CXCR4 surface receptors (PubMed:14990729). From Human immunodeficiency virus type 1 group M subtype B (isolate BRU/LAI) (HIV-1).
   8562..8819    +  LTR            5' LTR (truncated): truncated 5' long terminal repeat (LTR) from HIV-1
   8866..8991    +  misc_feature   HIV-1 Ψ: packaging signal of human immunodeficiency virus type 1
   8975..9313    +  CDS            HIV-1 gag (fragment): gag protein from human immunodeficiency virus 1; gag
   9488..9721    +  misc_feature   RRE: The Rev response element (RRE) of HIV-1 allows for Rev-dependent mRNA export from the nucleus to the cytoplasm.
  10098..10198   +  CDS            Rev (fragment): human immunodeficiency virus 1 (HIV-1) Rev protein; rev; enhances nuclear export of unspliced and incompletely spliced viral mRNAs
  10235..10352   +  misc_feature   cPPT/CTS: central polypurine tract and central termination sequence of HIV-1
  10389..10413   -  misc_feature   MCS (fragment): pBluescript multiple cloning site
  10431..365     +  promoter       TRE3GS promoter (across the origin): 3rd-generation Tet-responsive promoter that can be activated by binding of Tet-On® 3G, modified to eliminate binding sites for endogenous mammalian transcription factors
>Addgene plasmid #162234 | pHR_TRE3GS-->sGFP-P2A-BFP | addgene full sequence | sequence record 332212 | Addgene NGS Result
TTTACTCCCTATCAGTGATAGAGAACGTATGAAGAGTTTACTCCCTATCAGTGATAGAGAACGTATGCAG
ACTTTACTCCCTATCAGTGATAGAGAACGTATAAGGAGTTTACTCCCTATCAGTGATAGAGAACGTATGA
CCAGTTTACTCCCTATCAGTGATAGAGAACGTATCTACAGTTTACTCCCTATCAGTGATAGAGAACGTAT
ATCCAGTTTACTCCCTATCAGTGATAGAGAACGTATAAGCTTTGCTTATGTAAACCAGGGCGCCTATAAA
AGAGTGCTGATTTTTTGAGTAAACTTCAATTCCACAACACTTTTGTCTTATACCAACTTTCCGTACCACT
TCCTACCCTCGTAAAGAATTCCCGTATACACCGGTGCAATTCTCACGCGTGCCGCCACCATGGGCGTTAA
AGTCCTTTTCGCCCTGATCTGCATTGCCGTCGCAGAGGCCGTTTCTAAGGGTGAAGAATTGTTCACCGGA
GTTGTGCCCATCCTGGTTGAGCTGGACGGAGACGTTAACGGACACAAGTTCTCAGTGAGCGGCGAAGGAG
AGGGCGACGCTACGTACGGTAAACTGACGTTGAAGTTCATCTGTACAACAGGAAAGCTGCCAGTGCCCTG
GCCTACACTCGTGACCACCCTCACCTACGGAGTCCAGTGCTTCTCCCGGTACCCCGACCACATGAAACAG
CACGATTTCTTCAAGTCCGCGATGCCTGAGGGCTATGTTCAGGAACGCACCATATTCTTCAAGGACGACG
GTAACTATAAAACCAGGGCTGAAGTTAAGTTCGAGGGGGACACGTTGGTAAATAGAATTGAGTTGAAAGG
AATCGATTTCAAAGAAGACGGCAATATTTTGGGCCACAAGCTGGAGTACAACTACAACAGCCACAACGTG
TATATTATGGCTGATAAGCAGAAGAACGGCATCAAGGTGAACTTCAAAATCCGACACAATATCGAGGATG
GCTCTGTGCAACTGGCCGACCATTACCAGCAAAACACGCCTATCGGCGACGGTCCGGTTTTGCTGCCAGA
TAACCACTACCTCTCCACGCAATCAGCCCTCTCCAAGGATCCTAACGAAAAAAGAGACCATATGGTTCTG
CTTGAATTCGTGACGGCTGCTGGGATCACCCTGGGAATGGATGAGCTGTATAAGGCCAGCGGCAGCGGCG
CCACAAACTTCTCTCTGCTAAAGCAAGCAGGTGATGTTGAAGAAAACCCCGGGCCTCATATGAGCGAGCT
GATTAAGGAGAACATGCACATGAAGCTGTACATGGAGGGCACCGTGGACAACCATCACTTCAAGTGCACA
TCCGAGGGCGAAGGCAAGCCCTACGAGGGCACCCAGACCATGAGAATCAAGGTGGTCGAGGGCGGCCCTC
TCCCCTTCGCCTTCGACATCCTGGCTACTAGCTTCCTCTACGGCAGCAAGACCTTCATCAACCACACCCA
GGGCATCCCCGACTTCTTCAAGCAGTCCTTCCCTGAGGGCTTCACATGGGAGAGAGTCACCACATACGAA
GACGGGGGCGTGCTGACCGCTACCCAGGACACCAGCCTCCAGGACGGCTGCCTCATCTACAACGTCAAGA
TCAGAGGGGTGAACTTCACATCCAACGGCCCTGTGATGCAGAAGAAAACACTCGGCTGGGAGGCCTTCAC
CGAGACGCTGTACCCCGCTGACGGCGGCCTGGAAGGCAGAAACGACATGGCCCTGAAGCTCGTGGGCGGG
AGCCATCTGATCGCAAACATCAAGACCACATATAGATCCAAGAAACCCGCTAAGAACCTCAAGATGCCTG
GCGTCTACTATGTGGACTACAGACTGGAAAGAATCAAGGAGGCCAACAACGAGACCTACGTCGAGCAGCA
CGAGGTGGCAGTGGCCAGATACTGCGACCTCCCTAGCAAACTGGGGCACAAGCTTAATTAAGCGGCCGCA
ACTCCCACCTGCAACATGCGTGACTGACTGAGGCCGCGACTCTAGAGTCGACCTGCAGGCATGCAAGCTT
GATATCAAGCTTATCGATAATCAACCTCTGGATTACAAAATTTGTGAAAGATTGACTGGTATTCTTAACT
ATGTTGCTCCTTTTACGCTATGTGGATACGCTGCTTTAATGCCTTTGTATCATGCTATTGCTTCCCGTAT
GGCTTTCATTTTCTCCTCCTTGTATAAATCCTGGTTGCTGTCTCTTTATGAGGAGTTGTGGCCCGTTGTC
AGGCAACGTGGCGTGGTGTGCACTGTGTTTGCTGACGCAACCCCCACTGGTTGGGGCATTGCCACCACCT
GTCAGCTCCTTTCCGGGACTTTCGCTTTCCCCCTCCCTATTGCCACGGCGGAACTCATCGCCGCCTGCCT
TGCCCGCTGCTGGACAGGGGCTCGGCTGTTGGGCACTGACAATTCCGTGGTGTTGTCGGGGAAATCATCG
TCCTTTCCTTGGCTGCTCGCCTGTGTTGCCACCTGGATTCTGCGCGGGACGTCCTTCTGCTACGTCCCTT
CGGCCCTCAATCCAGCGGACCTTCCTTCCCGCGGCCTGCTGCCGGCTCTGCGGCCTCTTCCGCGTCTTCG
CCTTCGCCCTCAGACGAGTCGGATCTCCCTTTGGGCCGCCTCCCCGCATCGATACCGTCGACCTCGAGGG
AATTAATTCGAGCTCGGTACCTTTAAGACCAATGACTTACAAGGCAGCTGTAGATCTTAGCCACTTTTTA
AAAGAAAAGGGGGGACTGGAAGGGCTAATTCACTCCCAACGAAGACAAGATCTGCTTTTTGCTTGTACTG
GGTCTCTCTGGTTAGACCAGATCTGAGCCTGGGAGCTCTCTGGCTAACTAGGGAACCCACTGCTTAAGCC
TCAATAAAGCTTGCCTTGAGTGCTTCAAGTAGTGTGTGCCCGTCTGTTGTGTGACTCTGGTAACTAGAGA
TCCCTCAGACCCTTTTAGTCAGTGTGGAAAATCTCTAGCAGCATCTAGAATTAATTCCGTGTATTCTATA
GTGTCACCTAAATCGTATGTGTATGATACATAAGGTTATGTATTAATTGTAGCCGCGTTCTAACGACAAT
ATGTACAAGCCTAATTGTGTAGCATCTGGCTTACTGAAGCAGACCCTATCATCTCTCTCGTAAACTGCCG
TCAGAGTCGGTTTGGTTGGACGAACCTTCTGAGTTTCTGGTAACGCCGTCCCGCACCCGGAAATGGTCAG
CGAACCAATCAGCAGGGTCATCGCTAGCCAGATCCTCTACGCCGGACGCATCGTGGCCGGCATCACCGGC
GCCACAGGTGCGGTTGCTGGCGCCTATATCGCCGACATCACCGATGGGGAAGATCGGGCTCGCCACTTCG
GGCTCATGAGCGCTTGTTTCGGCGTGGGTATGGTGGCAGGCCCCGTGGCCGGGGGACTGTTGGGCGCCAT
CTCCTTGCATGCACCATTCCTTGCGGCGGCGGTGCTCAACGGCCTCAACCTACTACTGGGCTGCTTCCTA
ATGCAGGAGTCGCATAAGGGAGAGCGTCGAATGGTGCACTCTCAGTACAATCTGCTCTGATGCCGCATAG
TTAAGCCAGCCCCGACACCCGCCAACACCCGCTGACGCGCCCTGACGGGCTTGTCTGCTCCCGGCATCCG
CTTACAGACAAGCTGTGACCGTCTCCGGGAGCTGCATGTGTCAGAGGTTTTCACCGTCATCACCGAAACG
CGCGAGACGAAAGGGCCTCGTGATACGCCTATTTTTATAGGTTAATGTCATGATAATAATGGTTTCTTAG
ACGTCAGGTGGCACTTTTCGGGGAAATGTGCGCGGAACCCCTATTTGTTTATTTTTCTAAATACATTCAA
ATATGTATCCGCTCATGAGACAATAACCCTGATAAATGCTTCAATAATATTGAAAAAGGAAGAGTATGAG
TATTCAACATTTCCGTGTCGCCCTTATTCCCTTTTTTGCGGCATTTTGCCTTCCTGTTTTTGCTCACCCA
GAAACGCTGGTGAAAGTAAAAGATGCTGAAGATCAGTTGGGTGCACGAGTGGGTTACATCGAACTGGATC
TCAACAGCGGTAAGATCCTTGAGAGTTTTCGCCCCGAAGAACGTTTTCCAATGATGAGCACTTTTAAAGT
TCTGCTATGTGGCGCGGTATTATCCCGTATTGACGCCGGGCAAGAGCAACTCGGTCGCCGCATACACTAT
TCTCAGAATGACTTGGTTGAGTACTCACCAGTCACAGAAAAGCATCTTACGGATGGCATGACAGTAAGAG
AATTATGCAGTGCTGCCATAACCATGAGTGATAACACTGCGGCCAACTTACTTCTGACAACGATCGGAGG
ACCGAAGGAGCTAACCGCTTTTTTGCACAACATGGGGGATCATGTAACTCGCCTTGATCGTTGGGAACCG
GAGCTGAATGAAGCCATACCAAACGACGAGCGTGACACCACGATGCCTGTAGCAATGGCAACAACGTTGC
GCAAACTATTAACTGGCGAACTACTTACTCTAGCTTCCCGGCAACAATTAATAGACTGGATGGAGGCGGA
TAAAGTTGCAGGACCACTTCTGCGCTCGGCCCTTCCGGCTGGCTGGTTTATTGCTGATAAATCTGGAGCC
GGTGAGCGTGGGTCTCGCGGTATCATTGCAGCACTGGGGCCAGATGGTAAGCCCTCCCGTATCGTAGTTA
TCTACACGACGGGGAGTCAGGCAACTATGGATGAACGAAATAGACAGATCGCTGAGATAGGTGCCTCACT
GATTAAGCATTGGTAACTGTCAGACCAAGTTTACTCATATATACTTTAGATTGATTTAAAACTTCATTTT
TAATTTAAAAGGATCTAGGTGAAGATCCTTTTTGATAATCTCATGACCAAAATCCCTTAACGTGAGTTTT
CGTTCCACTGAGCGTCAGACCCCGTAGAAAAGATCAAAGGATCTTCTTGAGATCCTTTTTTTCTGCGCGT
AATCTGCTGCTTGCAAACAAAAAAACCACCGCTACCAGCGGTGGTTTGTTTGCCGGATCAAGAGCTACCA
ACTCTTTTTCCGAAGGTAACTGGCTTCAGCAGAGCGCAGATACCAAATACTGTTCTTCTAGTGTAGCCGT
AGTTAGGCCACCACTTCAAGAACTCTGTAGCACCGCCTACATACCTCGCTCTGCTAATCCTGTTACCAGT
GGCTGCTGCCAGTGGCGATAAGTCGTGTCTTACCGGGTTGGACTCAAGACGATAGTTACCGGATAAGGCG
CAGCGGTCGGGCTGAACGGGGGGTTCGTGCACACAGCCCAGCTTGGAGCGAACGACCTACACCGAACTGA
GATACCTACAGCGTGAGCTATGAGAAAGCGCCACGCTTCCCGAAGGGAGAAAGGCGGACAGGTATCCGGT
AAGCGGCAGGGTCGGAACAGGAGAGCGCACGAGGGAGCTTCCAGGGGGAAACGCCTGGTATCTTTATAGT
CCTGTCGGGTTTCGCCACCTCTGACTTGAGCGTCGATTTTTGTGATGCTCGTCAGGGGGGCGGAGCCTAT
GGAAAAACGCCAGCAACGCGGCCTTTTTACGGTTCCTGGCCTTTTGCTGGCCTTTTGCTCACATGTTCTT
TCCTGCGTTATCCCCTGATTCTGTGGATAACCGTATTACCGCCTTTGAGTGAGCTGATACCGCTCGCCGC
AGCCGAACGACCGAGCGCAGCGAGTCAGTGAGCGAGGAAGCGGAAGAGCGCCCAATACGCAAACCGCCTC
TCCCCGCGCGTTGGCCGATTCATTAATGCAGCTGTGGAATGTGTGTCAGTTAGGGTGTGGAAAGTCCCCA
GGCTCCCCAGCAGGCAGAAGTATGCAAAGCATGCATCTCAATTAGTCAGCAACCAGGTGTGGAAAGTCCC
CAGGCTCCCCAGCAGGCAGAAGTATGCAAAGCATGCATCTCAATTAGTCAGCAACCATAGTCCCGCCCCT
AACTCCGCCCATCCCGCCCCTAACTCCGCCCAGTTCCGCCCATTCTCCGCCCCATGGCTGACTAATTTTT
TTTATTTATGCAGAGGCCGAGGCCGCCTCGGCCTCTGAGCTATTCCAGAAGTAGTGAGGAGGCTTTTTTG
GAGGCCTAGGCTTTTGCAAAAAGCTTGGACACAAGACAGGCTTGCGAGATATGTTTGAGAATACCACTTT
ATCCCGCGTCAGGGAGAGGCAGTGCGTAAAAAGACGCGGACTCATGTGAAATACTGGTTTTTAGTGCGCC
AGATCTCTATAATCTCGCGCAACCTATTTTCCCCTCGAACACTTTTTAAGCCGTAGATAAACAGGCTGGG
ACACTTCACATGAGCGAAAAATACATCGTCACCTGGGACATGTTGCAGATCCATGCACGTAAACTCGCAA
GCCGACTGATGCCTTCTGAACAATGGAAAGGCATTATTGCCGTAAGCCGTGGCGGTCTGTACCGGGTGCG
TTACTGGCGCGTGAACTGGGTATTCGTCATGTCGATACCGTTTGTATTTCCAGCTACGATCACGACAACC
AGCGCGAGCTTAAAGTGCTGAAACGCGCAGAAGGCGATGGCGAAGGCTTCATCGTTATTGATGACCTGGT
GGATACCGGTGGTACTGCGGTTGCGATTCGTGAAATGTATCCAAAAGCGCACTTTGTCACCATCTTCGCA
AAACCGGCTGGTCGTCCGCTGGTTGATGACTATGTTGTTGATATCCCGCAAGATACCTGGATTGAACAGC
CGTGGGATATGGGCGTCGTATTCGTCCCGCCAATCTCCGGTCGCTAATCTTTTCAACGCCTGGCACTGCC
GGGCGTTGTTCTTTTTAACTTCAGGCGGGTTACAATAGTTTCCAGTAAGTATTCTGGAGGCTGCATCCAT
GACACAGGCAAACCTGAGCGAAACCCTGTTCAAACCCCGCTTTAAACATCCTGAAACCTCGACGCTAGTC
CGCCGCTTTAATCACGGCGCACAACCGCCTGTGCAGTCGGCCCTTGATGGTAAAACCATCCCTCACTGGT
ATCGCATGATTAACCGTCTGATGTGGATCTGGCGCGGCATTGACCCACGCGAAATCCTCGACGTCCAGGC
ACGTATTGTGATGAGCGATGCCGAACGTACCGACGATGATTTATACGATACGGTGATTGGCTACCGTGGC
GGCAACTGGATTTATGAGTGGGCCCCGGATCTTTGTGAAGGAACCTTACTTCTGTGGTGTGACATAATTG
GACAAACTACCTACAGAGATTTAAAGCTCTAAGGTAAATATAAAATTTTTAAGTGTATAATGTGTTAAAC
TACTGATTCTAATTGTTTGTGTATTTTAGATTCCAACCTATGGAACTGATGAATGGGAGCAGTGGTGGAA
TGCCTTTAATGAGGAAAACCTGTTTTGCTCAGAAGAAATGCCATCTAGTGATGATGAGGCTACTGCTGAC
TCTCAACATTCTACTCCTCCAAAAAAGAAGAGAAAGGTAGAAGACCCCAAGGACTTTCCTTCAGAATTGC
TAAGTTTTTTGAGTCATGCTGTGTTTAGTAATAGAACTCTTGCTTGCTTTGCTATTTACACCACAAAGGA
AAAAGCTGCACTGCTATACAAGAAAATTATGGAAAAATATTCTGTAACCTTTATAAGTAGGCATAACAGT
TATAATCATAACATACTGTTTTTTCTTACTCCACACAGGCATAGAGTGTCTGCTATTAATAACTATGCTC
AAAAATTGTGTACCTTTAGCTTTTTAATTTGTAAAGGGGTTAATAAGGAATATTTGATGTATAGTGCCTT
GACTAGAGATCATAATCAGCCATACCACATTTGTAGAGGTTTTACTTGCTTTAAAAAACCTCCCACACCT
CCCCCTGAACCTGAAACATAAAATGAATGCAATTGTTGTTGTTAACTTGTTTATTGCAGCTTATAATGGT
TACAAATAAAGCAATAGCATCACAAATTTCACAAATAAAGCATTTTTTTCACTGCATTCTAGTTGTGGTT
TGTCCAAACTCATCAATGTATCTTATCATGTCTGGATCAACTGGATAACTCAAGCTAACCAAAATCATCC
CAAACTTCCCACCCCATACCCTATTACCACTGCCAATTACCTGTGGTTTCATTTACTCTAAACCTGTGAT
TCCTCTGAATTATTTTCATTTTAAAGAAATTGTATTTGTTAAATATGTACTACAAACTTAGTAGTTGGAA
GGGCTAATTCACTCCCAAAGAAGACAAGATATCCTTGATCTGTGGATCTACCACACACAAGGCTACTTCC
CTGATTAGCAGAACTACACACCAGGGCCAGGGGTCAGATATCCACTGACCTTTGGATGGTGCTACAAGCT
AGTACCAGTTGAGCCAGATAAGGTAGAAGAGGCCAATAAAGGAGAGAACACCAGCTTGTTACACCCTGTG
AGCCTGCATGGGATGGATGACCCGGAGAGAGAAGTGTTAGAGTGGAGGTTTGACAGCCGCCTAGCATTTC
ATCACGTGGCCCGAGAGCTGCATCCGGAGTACTTCAAGAACTGCTGATATCGAGCTTGCTACAAGGGACT
TTCCGCTGGGGACTTTCCAGGGAGGCGTGGCCTGGGCGGGACTGGGGAGTGGCGAGCCCTCAGATCCTGC
ATATAAGCAGCTGCTTTTTGCCTGTACTGGGTCTCTCTGGTTAGACCAGATCTGAGCCTGGGAGCTCTCT
GGCTAACTAGGGAACCCACTGCTTAAGCCTCAATAAAGCTTGCCTTGAGTGCTTCAAGTAGTGTGTGCCC
GTCTGTTGTGTGACTCTGGTAACTAGAGATCCCTCAGACCCTTTTAGTCAGTGTGGAAAATCTCTAGCAG
TGGCGCCCGAACAGGGACTTGAAAGCGAAAGGGAAACCAGAGGAGCTCTCTCGACGCAGGACTCGGCTTG
CTGAAGCGCGCACGGCAAGAGGCGAGGGGCGGCGACTGGTGAGTACGCCAAAAATTTTGACTAGCGGAGG
CTAGAAGGAGAGAGATGGGTGCGAGAGCGTCAGTATTAAGCGGGGGAGAATTAGATCGCGATGGGAAAAA
ATTCGGTTAAGGCCAGGGGGAAAGAAAAAATATAAATTAAAACATATAGTATGGGCAAGCAGGGAGCTAG
AACGATTCGCAGTTAATCCTGGCCTGTTAGAAACATCAGAAGGCTGTAGACAAATACTGGGACAGCTACA
ACCATCCCTTCAGACAGGATCAGAAGAACTTAGATCATTATATAATACAGTAGCAACCCTCTATTGTGTG
CATCAAAGGATAGAGATAAAAGACACCAAGGAAGCTTTAGACAAGATAGAGGAAGAGCAAAACAAAAGTA
AGACCACCGCACAGCAAGCGGCCGGCCGCTGATCTTCAGACCTGGAGGAGGAGATATGAGGGACAATTGG
AGAAGTGAATTATATAAATATAAAGTAGTAAAAATTGAACCATTAGGAGTAGCACCCACCAAGGCAAAGA
GAAGAGTGGTGCAGAGAGAAAAAAGAGCAGTGGGAATAGGAGCTTTGTTCCTTGGGTTCTTGGGAGCAGC
AGGAAGCACTATGGGCGCAGCGTCAATGACGCTGACGGTACAGGCCAGACAATTATTGTCTGGTATAGTG
CAGCAGCAGAACAATTTGCTGAGGGCTATTGAGGCGCAACAGCATCTGTTGCAACTCACAGTCTGGGGCA
TCAAGCAGCTCCAGGCAAGAATCCTGGCTGTGGAAAGATACCTAAAGGATCAACAGCTCCTGGGGATTTG
GGGTTGCTCTGGAAAACTCATTTGCACCACTGCTGTGCCTTGGAATGCTAGTTGGAGTAATAAATCTCTG
GAACAGATTTGGAATCACACGACCTGGATGGAGTGGGACAGAGAAATTAACAATTACACAAGCTTAATAC
ACTCCTTAATTGAAGAATCGCAAAACCAGCAAGAAAAGAATGAACAAGAATTATTGGAATTAGATAAATG
GGCAAGTTTGTGGAATTGGTTTAACATAACAAATTGGCTGTGGTATATAAAATTATTCATAATGATAGTA
GGAGGCTTGGTAGGTTTAAGAATAGTTTTTGCTGTACTTTCTATAGTGAATAGAGTTAGGCAGGGATATT
CACCATTATCGTTTCAGACCCACCTCCCAACCCCGAGGGGACCCGACAGGCCCGAAGGAATAGAAGAAGA
AGGTGGAGAGAGAGACAGAGACAGATCCATTCGATTAGTGAACGGATCTCGACGGTATCGCCAAATGGCA
GTATTCATCCACAATTTTAAAAGAAAAGGGGGGATTGGGGGGTACAGTGCAGGGGAAAGAATAGTAGACA
TAATAGCAACAGACATACAAACTAAAGAATTACAAAAACAAATTACAAAAATTCAAAATTTTCGGGTTTA
TTACAGGGACAGCAGAGATCCAGTTTGGATCGATAAGCTTGATATCGAATTCCCGTGGAATTATCACCTC
GAG
